Addgene plasmid #21985: pCMV4-3 HA/IkB-alpha
Depositing lab: Warner Greene. Depositing organization: J. David Gladstone Institutes. Publication: Both amino- and carboxyl-terminal sequences within I kappa B alpha regulate its inducible degradation. Sun S, Elwood J, Greene WC. Mol Cell Biol. 1996 Mar . 16(3):1058-65. PubMed 8622650.
Backbone
  Vector backbone: pCMV4-3HA
  Backbone manufacturer: Andersson,S. et al, J. Biol. Chem. 264 (14), 8222-8229 (1989)
  Backbone size w/o insert (bp): 4874
  Vector type: Mammalian Expression
Growth in bacteria
  Bacterial resistance: Ampicillin, 100 μg/mL
  Growth temperature: 37°C
  Growth strain: DH5alpha
  Copy number: High Copy
Gene/Insert
  Gene/Insert name: I-kappa B alpha (alt names: IkB-alpha; NFKBI)
  Species: H. sapiens (human)
  Insert size (bp): 1000
  Entrez Gene: NFKBIA (a.k.a. EDAID2, IKBA, MAD-3, NFKBI)
  Tag / fusion protein: 3x HA (N terminal on backbone)
  Cloning method: Restriction Enzyme; 5′ cloning site HindIII (not destroyed); 3′ cloning site XbaI (not destroyed)
  Sequencing primers: 5′ CMV-F
Terms and licenses: Academic/Nonprofit Terms; Industry Terms: Not Available to Industry
Depositor comments: Parental vector = pCMV4 3xHA; 3xHA inserted into MluI/HindIII of pCMV4.
How to cite: pCMV4-3 HA/IkB-alpha was a gift from Warner Greene (Addgene plasmid # 21985 ; http://n2t.net/addgene:21985 ; RRID:Addgene_21985)
