[The description below was written by a language model from this plasmid's Addgene catalogue record and pLannotate feature annotations shown in this document.]
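Description:
pCMV4-3 HA/IkB-alpha is a mammalian expression plasmid built on pCMV4-3HA, a derivative of the pCMV4 vector in which a triple HA epitope cassette was placed between the MluI and HindIII sites. It is propagated in E. coli as a high-copy plasmid through a ColE1/pUC-type origin and selected with ampicillin via the β-lactamase gene. An f1 phage origin is also present, which in principle allows single-stranded DNA production. The sequenced record is about 5.9 kb, consistent with the stated backbone plus an insert of roughly 1 kb. No mammalian drug-selection marker is annotated, so the plasmid appears suited to transient transfection.

The payload is human IκBα (NFKBIA), cloned between HindIII and XbaI sites that both remain intact, downstream of the 3xHA coding sequence to give an N-terminally HA-tagged protein. Transcription is driven by the human cytomegalovirus immediate-early enhancer and promoter and terminated by the human growth hormone polyadenylation signal. Downstream lie an SV40 enhancer/early promoter region and an SV40 intron, with no annotated gene following them, along with backbone remnants of bacterial cloning vectors: lac promoter/operator elements, a T7 promoter, polylinker fragments, and partial lacI and lacZα sequences.

IκBα holds NF-κB/Rel dimers in the cytoplasm by masking their nuclear localization signals, and is phosphorylated, ubiquitinated and degraded upon stimulation, which releases NF-κB to activate transcription. The associated publication examined how amino- and carboxyl-terminal sequences of IκBα control this inducible degradation. The epitope tag allows the transfected protein to be detected or immunoprecipitated separately from endogenous IκBα.
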