Features (pLannotate 1.2.2; 19 found; start..end, strand, type, name):
     38..417     +  enhancer       CMV enhancer: human cytomegalovirus immediate early enhancer
    419..618     +  promoter       CMV promoter: human cytomegalovirus (CMV) immediate early promoter
    719..808     +  CDS            3xHA: three tandem HA epitope tags
    830..1780    +  CDS            NFKBIA: IKBA_HUMAN - Also known as IKBA, MAD3, NFKBI. Experimental evidence at protein level: Swiss-Prot protein existence level 1. Inhibits the activity of dimeric NF-kappa-B/REL complexes by trapping REL dimers in the cytoplasm through masking of their nuclear localization signals. On cellular stimulation by immune and proinflammatory responses, becomes phosphorylated promoting ubiquitination and degradation, enabling the dimeric RELA to translocate to the nucleus and activate transcription. From Homo sapiens (Human).
   1797..2419    +  polyA_signal   hGH poly(A) signal: human growth hormone polyadenylation signal
   2448..2777    +  promoter       SV40 promoter: SV40 enhancer and early promoter
   2816..2912    +  intron         SV40 intron: modified SV40 intron with splice donor and acceptor sites
   2949..2965    -  misc_feature   MCS (fragment): pUC18/19 multiple cloning site
   2972..2988    -  misc_feature   MCS (fragment): pUC18/19 multiple cloning site
   2989..3007    -  promoter       T7 promoter: promoter for bacteriophage T7 RNA polymerase
   3045..3061    -  protein_bind   lac operator: The lac repressor binds to the lac operator to inhibit transcription in E. coli. This inhibition can be relieved by adding lactose or isopropyl-β-D-thiogalactopyranoside (IPTG). lac repressor encoded by lacI
   3069..3099    -  promoter       lac promoter: promoter for the E. coli lac operon
   3114..3135    -  protein_bind   CAP binding site: CAP binding activates transcription in the presence of cAMP. E. coli catabolite activator protein
   3148..3240    -  CDS            lacI (fragment): lac repressor; lacI; The lac repressor binds to the lac operator to inhibit transcription in E. coli. This inhibition can be relieved by adding lactose or isopropyl-β-D-thiogalactopyranoside (IPTG).
   3423..4011    -  rep_origin     ori: high-copy-number ColE1/pMB1/pBR322/pUC origin of replication
   4182..5042    -  CDS            AmpR: β-lactamase; bla; confers resistance to ampicillin, carbenicillin, and related antibiotics
   5043..5147    -  promoter       AmpR promoter: bla
   5174..5602    +  rep_origin     f1 ori (sequence partly withheld): f1 bacteriophage origin of replication; arrow indicates direction of (+) strand synthesis
   5633..5787    -  CDS            lacZα (fragment): LacZα fragment of β-galactosidase; lacZ fragment
>Addgene plasmid #21985 | pCMV4-3 HA/IkB-alpha | addgene full sequence | sequence record 217589 | Addgene NGS Result
ATTTATATTGGCTCATGTCCAATATGACCGCCATGTTGACATTGATTATTGACTAGTTATTAATAGTAAT
CAATTACGGGGTCATTAGTTCATAGCCCATATATGGAGTTCCGCGTTACATAACTTACGGTAAATGGCCC
GCCTGGCTGACCGCCCAACGACCCCCGCCCATTGACGTCAATAATGACGTATGTTCCCATAGTAACGCCA
ATAGGGACTTTCCATTGACGTCAATGGGTGGAGTATTTACGGTAAACTGCCCACTTGGCAGTACATCAAG
TGTATCATATGCCAAGTCCGCCCCCTATTGACGTCAATGACGGTAAATGGCCCGCCTGGCATTATGCCCA
GTACATGACCTTACGGGACTTTCCTACTTGGCAGTACATCTACGTATTAGTCATCGCTATTACCATGGTG
ATGCGGTTTTGGCAGTACACCAATGGGCGTGGATAGCGGTTTGACTCACGGGGATTTCCAAGTCTCCACC
CCATTGACGTCAATGGGAGTTTGTTTTGGCACCAAAATCAACGGGACTTTCCAAAATGTCGTAATAACCC
CGCCCCGTTGACGCAAATGGGCGGTAGGCGTGTACGGTGGGAGGTCTATATAAGCAGAGCTCGTTTAGTG
AACCGTCAGAATTGTTTTTATTTTTAATTTTCTTTCAAATACTTCCATCGAATTCAGATCTGGTACCACG
CGTACCATGGATATCTTTTACCCATACGATGTTCCTGACTATGCGGGCTATCCCTATGACGTCCCGGACT
ATGCAGGATCCTATCCATATGACGTTCCAGATTACGCTGCTCAGATCGATAAGCTTACCATGTTCCAGGC
GGCCGAGCGCCCCCAGGAGTGGGCCATGGAGGGCCCCCGCGACGGGCTGAAGAAGGAGCGGCTACTGGAC
GACCGCCACGACAGCGGCCTGGACTCCATGAAAGACGAGGAGTACGAGCAGATGGTCAAGGAGCTGCAGG
AGATCCGCCTCGAGCCGCAGGAGGTGCCGCGCGGCTCGGAGCCCTGGAAGCAGCAGCTCACCGAGGACGG
GGACTCGTTCCTGCACTTGGCCATCATCCATGAAGAAAAGGCACTGACCATGGAAGTGATCCGCCAGGTG
AAGGGAGACCTGGCCTTCCTCAACTTCCAGAACAACCTGCAGCAGACTCCACTCCACTTGGCTGTGATCA
CCAACCAGCCAGAAATTGCTGAGGCACTTCTGGGAGCTGGCTGTGATCCTGAGCTCCGAGACTTTCGAGG
AAATACCCCCCTACACCTTGCCTGTGAGCAGGGCTGCCTGGCCAGCGTGGGAGTCCTGACTCAGTCCTGC
ACCACCCCGCACCTCCACTCCATCCTGAAGGCTACCAACTACAATGGCCACACGTGTCTACACTTAGCCT
CTATCCATGGCTACCTGGGCATCGTGGAGCTTTTGGTGTCCTTGGGTGCTGATGTCAATGCTCAGGAGCC
CTGTAATGGCCGGACTGCCCTTCACCTCGCAGTGGACCTGCAAAATCCTGACCTGGTGTCACTCCTGTTG
AAGTGTGGGGCTGATGTCAACAGAGTTACCTACCAGGGCTATTCTCCCTACCAGCTCACCTGGGGCCGCC
CAAGCACCCGGATACAGCAGCAGCTGGGCCAGCTGACACTAGAAAACCTTCAGATGCTGCCAGAGAGTGA
GGATGAGGAGAGCTATGACACAGAGTCAGAGTTCACGGAGTTCACAGAGGACGAGCTGCCCTATGATGAC
TGTGTGTTTGGAGGCCAGCGTCTGACGTTATGATCTAGAGGATCCCGGGTGGCATCCCTGTGACCCCTCC
CCAGTGCCTCTCCTGGCCCTGGAAGTTGCCACTCCAGTGCCCACCAGCCTTGTCCTAATAAAATTAAGTT
GCATCATTTTGTCTGACTAGGTGTCCTTCTATAATATTATGGGGTGGAGGGGGGTGGTATGGAGCAAGGG
GCAAGTTGGGAAGACAACCTGTAGGGCCTGCGGGGTCTATTGGGAACCAAGCTGGAGTGCAGTGGCACAA
TCTTGGCTCACTGCAATCTCCGCCTCCTGGGTTCAAGCGATTCTCCTGCCTCAGCCTCCCGAGTTGTTGG
GATTCCAGGCATGCATGACCAGGCTCAGCTAATTTTTGTTTTTTTGGTAGAGACGGGGTTTCACCATATT
GGCCAGGCTGGTCTCCAACTCCTAATCTCAGGTGATCTACCCACCTTGGCCTCCCAAATTGCTGGGATTA
CAGGCGTGAACCACTGCTCCCTTCCCTGTCCTTCTGATTTTAAAATAACTATACCAGCAGGAGGACGTCC
AGACACAGCATAGGCTACCTGGCCATGCCCAACCGGTGGGACATTTGAGTTGCTTGCTTGGCACTGTCCT
CTCATGCGTTGGGTCCACTCAGTAGATGCCTGTTGAATTGGGTACGCGGCCAGCTTGGCTGTGGAATGTG
TGTCAGTTAGGGTGTGGAAAGTCCCCAGGCTCCCCAGCAGGCAGAAGTATGCAAAGCATGCATCTCAATT
AGTCAGCAACCAGGTGTGGAAAGTCCCCAGGCTCCCCAGCAGGCAGAAGTATGCAAAGCATGCATCTCAA
TTAGTCAGCAACCATAGTCCCGCCCCTAACTCCGCCCATCCCGCCCCTAACTCCGCCCAGTTCCGCCCAT
TCTCCGCCCCATGGCTGACTAATTTTTTTTATTTATGCAGAGGCCGAGGCCGCCTCGGCCTCTGAGCTAT
TCCAGAAGTAGTGAGGAGGCTTTTTTGGAGGCCTAGGCTTTTGCAAAAAGCTCCTCGAGGAACTGAAAAA
CCAGAAAGTTAACTGGTAAGTTTAGTCTTTTTGTCTTTTATTTCAGGTCCCGGATCCGGTGGTGGTGCAA
ATCAAAGAACTGCTCCTCAGTGGATGTTGCCTTTACTTCTAGGCCTGTACGGAAGTGTTACTTCTGCTCT
AAAAGCTGCTGCAGGTCGACTCTAGGGCCGCGTACCGAGCTCGAATTCCCTATAGTGAGTCGTATTAAAT
TCGTAATCATGTCATAGCTGTTTCCTGTGTGAAATTGTTATCCGCTCACAATTCCACACAACATACGAGC
CGGAAGCATAAAGTGTAAAGCCTGGGGTGCCTAATGAGTGAGCTAACTCACATTAATTGCGTTGCGCTCA
CTGCCCGCTTTCCAGTCGGGAAACCTGTCGTGCCAGCTGCATTAATGAATCGGCCAACGCGCGGGGAGAG
GCGGTTTGCGTATTGGGCGCTCTTCCGCTTCCTCGCTCACTGACTCGCTGCGCTCGGTCGTTCGGCTGCG
GCGAGCGGTATCAGCTCACTCAAAGGCGGTAATACGGTTATCCACAGAATCAGGGGATAACGCAGGAAAG
AACATGTGAGCAAAAGGCCAGCAAAAGGCCAGGAACCGTAAAAAGGCCGCGTTGCTGGCGTTTTTCCATA
GGCTCCGCCCCCCTGACGAGCATCACAAAAATCGACGCTCAAGTCAGAGGTGGCGAAACCCGACAGGACT
ATAAAGATACCAGGCGTTTCCCCCTGGAAGCTCCCTCGTGCGCTCTCCTGTTCCGACCCTGCCGCTTACC
GGATACCTGTCCGCCTTTCTCCCTTCGGGAAGCGTGGCGCTTTCTCATAGCTCACGCTGTAGGTATCTCA
GTTCGGTGTAGGTCGTTCGCTCCAAGCTGGGCTGTGTGCACGAACCCCCCGTTCAGCCCGACCGCTGCGC
CTTATCCGGTAACTATCGTCTTGAGTCCAACCCGGTAAGACACGACTTATCGCCACTGGCAGCAGCCACT
GGTAACAGGATTAGCAGAGCGAGGTATGTAGGCGGTGCTACAGAGTTCTTGAAGTGGTGGCCTAACTACG
GCTACACTAGAAGAACAGTATTTGGTATCTGCGCTCTGCTGAAGCCAGTTACCTTCGGAAAAAGAGTTGG
TAGCTCTTGATCCGGCAAACAAACCACCGCTGGTAGCGGTGGTTTTTTTGTTTGCAAGCAGCAGATTACG
CGCAGAAAAAAAGGATCTCAAGAAGATCCTTTGATCTTTTCTACGGGGTCTGACGCTCAGTGGAACGAAA
ACTCACGTTAAGGGATTTTGGTCATGAGATTATCAAAAAGGATCTTCACCTAGATCCTTTTAAATTAAAA
ATGAAGTTTTAAATCAATCTAAAGTATATATGAGTAAACTTGGTCTGACAGTTACCAATGCTTAATCAGT
GAGGCACCTATCTCAGCGATCTGTCTATTTCGTTCATCCATAGTTGCCTGACTCCCCGTCGTGTAGATAA
CTACGATACGGGAGGGCTTACCATCTGGCCCCAGTGCTGCAATGATACCGCGAGACCCACGCTCACCGGC
TCCAGATTTATCAGCAATAAACCAGCCAGCCGGAAGGGCCGAGCGCAGAAGTGGTCCTGCAACTTTATCC
GCCTCCATCCAGTCTATTAATTGTTGCCGGGAAGCTAGAGTAAGTAGTTCGCCAGTTAATAGTTTGCGCA
ACGTTGTTGCCATTGCTACAGGCATCGTGGTGTCACGCTCGTCGTTTGGTATGGCTTCATTCAGCTCCGG
TTCCCAACGATCAAGGCGAGTTACATGATCCCCCATGTTGTGCAAAAAAGCGGTTAGCTCCTTCGGTCCT
CCGATCGTTGTCAGAAGTAAGTTGGCCGCAGTGTTATCACTCATGGTTATGGCAGCACTGCATAATTCTC
TTACTGTCATGCCATCCGTAAGATGCTTTTCTGTGACTGGTGAGTACTCAACCAAGTCATTCTGAGAATA
GTGTATGCGGCGACCGAGTTGCTCTTGCCCGGCGTCAATACGGGATAATACCGCGCCACATAGCAGAACT
TTAAAAGTGCTCATCATTGGAAAACGTTCTTCGGGGCGAAAACTCTCAAGGATCTTACCGCTGTTGAGAT
CCAGTTCGATGTAACCCACTCGTGCACCCAACTGATCTTCAGCATCTTTTACTTTCACCAGCGTTTCTGG
GTGAGCAAAAACAGGAAGGCAAAATGCCGCAAAAAAGGGAATAAGGGCGACACGGAAATGTTGAATACTC
ATACTCTTCCTTTTTCAATATTATTGAAGCATTTATCAGGGTTATTGTCTCATGAGCGGATACATATTTG
AATGTATTTAGAAAAATAAACAAATAGGGGTTCCGCGCACATTTCCCCGAAAAGTGCCACCTG
[124 nt withheld, positions 5174-5297]
C
[91 nt withheld, positions 5299-5389]
A
[49 nt withheld, positions 5391-5439]
CCTTTGACGTTGGAGTCCACGTTCTTT
[37 nt withheld, positions 5467-5503]
ACCCTATCTCGGTCTATTCTTTTGATTTATAAGGGATTTTGCCGATTTCGGCCTATTGGTTAAAAAATGA
GCTGATTTAACAAAAATTTAACGCGAATTTTAACAAAATATTAACGCTTACAATTTCCATTCGCCATTCA
GGCTGCGCAACTGTTGGGAAGGGCGATCGGTGCGGGCCTCTTCGCTATTACGCCAGCTGGCGAAAGGGGG
ATGTGCTGCAAGGCGATTAAGTTGGGTAACGCCAGGGTTTTCCCAGTCACGACGTTGTAAAACGACGGCC
AGTGCCAAGCTGATCTATACATTGAATCAATATTGGCAATTAGCCATATTAGTCATTGGTTATATAGCAT
AAATCAATATTGGCTATTGGCCATTGCATACGTTGTATCTATATCATAATATGTAC
