>Addgene plasmid #21985 | pCMV4-3 HA/IkB-alpha | addgene partial sequence | sequence record 27777 | 21985 with CMV-F
GCAGAGCTCGTTTAGTGAACCGTCAGAATTGTTTTTATTTTTAATTTTCTTTCAAATACTTCCATCGAAT
TCAGATCTGGTACCACGCGTACCATGGATATCTTTTACCCATACGATGTTCCTGACTATGCGGGCTATCC
CTATGACGTCCCGGACTATGCAGGATCCTATCCATATGACGTTCCAGATTACGCTGCTCAGATCGATAAG
CTTACCATGTTCCAGGCGGCCGAGCGCCCCCAGGAGTGGGCCATGGAGGGCCCCCGCGACGGGCTGAAGA
AGGAGCGGCTACTGGACGACCGCCACGACAGCGGCCTGGACTCCATGAAAGACGAGGAGTACGAGCAGAT
GGTCAAGGAGCTGCAGGAGATCCGCCTCGAGCCGCAGGAGGTGCCGCGCGGCTCGGAGCCCTGGAAGCAG
CAGCTCACCGAGGACGGGGACTCGTTCCTGCACTTGGCCATCATCCATGAAGAAAAGGCACTGACCATGG
AAGTGATCCGCCAGGTGAAGGGAGACCTGGCCTTCCTCAACTTCCAGAACAACCTGCAGCAGACTCCACT
CCACTTGGCTGTGATCACCAACCAGCCAGAAATTGCTGAGGCACTTCTGGGAGCTGGCTGTGATCCTGAG
CTCCGAGACTTTCGAGGAAATACCCCCCTACACCTTGCCTGTGAGCAGGGCTGCCTGGCCAGCGTGGGAG
TCCTGACTCAGTCCTGCACCACCCC
